Addgene plasmid #48099: pQR
Purpose: (Empty Backbone) Cumate-inducible expression of mCherry-tagged fusion protein
Depositing lab: Julia Vorholt. Depositing organization: ETH Zurich (Swiss Federal Institute of Technology). Publication: Cumate-inducible gene expression system for sphingomonads and other Alphaproteobacteria. Kaczmarczyk A, Vorholt JA, Francez-Charlot A. Appl Environ Microbiol. 2013 Nov;79(21):6795-802. doi: 10.1128/AEM.02296-13. Epub 2013 Aug 30. PubMed 23995928.
Backbone
  Vector backbone: pQF
  Backbone manufacturer: Andreas Kaczmarczyk
  Backbone size (bp): 7535
  Modifications to backbone: N-terminal 3xFLAG tag replaced by mCherry
  Vector type: Bacterial Expression
  Promoter: PQ5
  Tag / fusion protein: mCherry (N terminal on backbone); 3xFLAG (C terminal on backbone)
Growth in bacteria
  Bacterial resistance: Tetracycline, 10 μg/mL
  Growth temperature: 37°C
  Growth strain: Top10
  Copy number: Unknown
Terms and licenses: Academic/Nonprofit Terms; Industry Terms: Not Available to Industry
How to cite: pQR was a gift from Julia Vorholt (Addgene plasmid # 48099 ; http://n2t.net/addgene:48099 ; RRID:Addgene_48099)
