[The description below was written by a language model from this plasmid's Addgene catalogue record and pLannotate feature annotations shown in this document.]
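Description:
pQR is an empty bacterial expression backbone for cumate-inducible production of mCherry-tagged fusion proteins. It was developed as part of a cumate-responsive expression system for sphingomonads and other Alphaproteobacteria. It derives from pQF, with that vector's N-terminal 3xFLAG tag replaced by mCherry. The catalogue lists the pQF backbone at 7,535 bp, while the deposited pQR sequence is 8,171 nt, which fits the larger tag. The plasmid carries broad-host-range IncP replication functions: oriV together with trfA, whose product binds and activates that origin. It also has a ColE1/pUC-type origin for propagation in E. coli. An IncP oriT with traJ and a traI fragment suggests the plasmid can be mobilised by conjugation when transfer functions are supplied in trans. Selection is by tetracycline, through the tetA efflux gene and its associated tetR regulator. The annotated bla, lacZα, bom and rop segments are only fragments and appear to be remnants of earlier vector construction.

The regulatory module consists of cymR, the Pseudomonas putida repressor of the cym/cmt operons, placed divergently from the expression cassette and apparently driven by a fragment of the bla promoter. The catalogue names the expression promoter as PQ5. It is not annotated as a feature, but two CuO operator sites lie immediately upstream of mCherry. CymR binds these operators and blocks transcription, and adding cumate releases the repressor and induces expression. Downstream of mCherry is a 3xFLAG sequence (annotated as a fragment), so a gene cloned between them would carry mCherry at its N terminus and, per the catalogue, 3xFLAG at its C terminus. The record does not describe the cloning sites. Typical uses would be titratable expression, localisation imaging and immunodetection of fusion proteins.
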