Features (pLannotate 1.2.2; 19 found; start..end, strand, type, name):
     11..642     +  rep_origin     oriV: incP origin of replication
    720..933     +  CDS            bla(M) (fragment): β-lactamase lacking the signal sequence; bla(M); allows cytosolic expression of β-lactamase
   1105..1693    +  rep_origin     ori: high-copy-number ColE1/pMB1/pBR322/pUC origin of replication
   1758..2366    -  CDS            cymR: CYMR_PSEPU - Experimental evidence at transcript level: Swiss-Prot protein existence level 2. Involved in the repression of the cym and cmt operons which are responsible of the p-cymene degradation. From Pseudomonas putida (Arthrobacter siderocapsulatus).
   2397..2428    -  promoter       AmpR promoter (fragment): bla
   2443..2470    +  protein_bind   CuO: CymR-binding P2 operator sequence from the p-cmt operon of Pseudomonas putida (Mullick et al., 2006) CymR
   2513..2540    +  protein_bind   CuO: CymR-binding P2 operator sequence from the p-cmt operon of Pseudomonas putida (Mullick et al., 2006) CymR
   2562..3269    +  CDS            mCherry: mCherry is a basic (constitutively fluorescent) red fluorescent protein published in 2004, derived from Discosoma sp.. It is reported to be a very rapidly-maturing monomer with low acid sensitivity.
   3360..3382    +  CDS            3xFLAG (fragment): three tandem FLAG® epitope tags
   3454..3611    +  CDS            lacZα (fragment): LacZα fragment of β-galactosidase; lacZ fragment
   3617..3716    -  misc_feature   bom (fragment): basis of mobility region from pBR322
   3818..3853    -  CDS            rop (fragment): Rop protein, which maintains plasmids at low copy number; rop
   3918..4560    -  CDS            TetR (fragment): tetracycline resistance regulatory protein; tetR
   4666..5865    +  CDS            TcR: tetracycline efflux protein; tetA; confers resistance to tetracycline
   5924..6076    -  CDS            tetR (fragment): TETR1_ECOLX - Experimental evidence at protein level: Swiss-Prot protein existence level 1. TetR is the repressor of the tetracycline resistance element; its N-terminal region forms a helix-turn-helix structure and binds DNA. Binding of tetracycline to TetR reduces the repressor affinity for the tetracycline resistance gene (tetA) promoter operator sites. From Escherichia coli.
   6096..7244    -  CDS            trfA: trans-acting replication protein that binds to and activates oriV
   7374..7478    -  CDS            traI (fragment): TRAI6_ECOLX - Experimental evidence at protein level: Swiss-Prot protein existence level 1. The initiation process of transfer DNA synthesis requires the interaction of at least three plasmid-specific components (TraH, I, and J) at the transfer origin resulting in the assembly of a specialised nucleoprotein complex - the relaxosome. Site- and strand-specific cleavage at the transfer origin is dependent on TraI and TraJ. From Escherichia coli.
   7516..7887    -  CDS            traJ: oriT-recognizing protein; traJ
   7920..8029    -  oriT           oriT: incP origin of transfer
>Addgene plasmid #48099 | pQR | depositor full sequence | sequence record 69230 | pQR sequence 8171 bps
GACCCTTTCCGACGCTCACCGGGCTGGTTGCCCTCGCCGCTGGGCTGGCGGCCGTCTATGGCCCTGCAAA
CGCGCCAGAAACGCCGTCGAAGCCGTGTGCGAGACACCGCGGCCGCCGGCGTTGTGGATACCTCGCGGAA
AACTTGGCCCTCACTGACAGATGAGGGGCGGACGTTGACACTTGAGGGGCCGACTCACCCGGCGCGGCGT
TGACAGATGAGGGGCAGGCTCGATTTCGGCCGGCGACGTGGAGCTGGCCAGCCTCGCAAATCGGCGAAAA
CGCCTGATTTTACGCGAGTTTCCCACAGATGATGTGGACAAGCCTGGGGATAAGTGCCCTGCGGTATTGA
CACTTGAGGGGCGCGACTACTGACAGATGAGGGGCGCGATCCTTGACACTTGAGGGGCAGAGTGCTGACA
GATGAGGGGCGCACCTATTGACATTTGAGGGGCTGTCCACAGGCAGAAAATCCAGCATTTGCAAGGGTTT
CCGCCCGTTTTTCGGCCACCGCTAACCTGTCTTTTAACCTGCTTTTAAACCAATATTTATAAACCTTGTT
TTTAACCAGGGCTGCGCCCTGTGCGCGTGACCGCGCACGCCGAAGGGGGGTGCCCCCCCTTCTCGAACCC
TCCCGGCCCGCTAACGCGGGCCTCCCATCCCCCCAGGGGCTGCGCCCCTCGGCCGCGAACGGCCTCACCC
CAAAAATGGCAGCCAAGCTGACCACTTCTGCGCTCGGCCCTTCCGGCTGGCTGGTTTATTGCTGATAAAT
CTGGAGCCGGTGAGCGTGGGTCTCGCGGTATCATTGCAGCACTGGGGCCAGATGGTAAGCCCTCCCGTAT
CGTAGTTATCTACACGACGGGGAGTCAGGCAACTATGGATGAACGAAATAGACAGATCGCTGAGATAGGT
GCCTCACTGATTAAGCATTGGTAACTGTCAGACCAAGTTTACTCATATATACTTTAGATTGATTTAAAAC
TTCATTTTTAATTTAAAAGGATCTAGGTGAAGATCCTTTTTGATAATCTCATGACCAAAATCCCTTAACG
TGAGTTTTCGTTCCACTGAGCGTCAGACCCCGTAGAAAAGATCAAAGGATCTTCTTGAGATCCTTTTTTT
CTGCGCGTAATCTGCTGCTTGCAAACAAAAAAACCACCGCTACCAGCGGTGGTTTGTTTGCCGGATCAAG
AGCTACCAACTCTTTTTCCGAAGGTAACTGGCTTCAGCAGAGCGCAGATACCAAATACTGTCCTTCTAGT
GTAGCCGTAGTTAGGCCACCACTTCAAGAACTCTGTAGCACCGCCTACATACCTCGCTCTGCTAATCCTG
TTACCAGTGGCTGCTGCCAGTGGCGATAAGTCGTGTCTTACCGGGTTGGACTCAAGACGATAGTTACCGG
ATAAGGCGCAGCGGTCGGGCTGAACGGGGGGTTCGTGCACACAGCCCAGCTTGGAGCGAACGACCTACAC
CGAACTGAGATACCTACAGCGTGAGCTATGAGAAAGCGCCACGCTTCCCGAAGGGAGAAAGGCGGACAGG
TATCCGGTAAGCGGCAGGGTCGGAACAGGAGAGCGCACGAGGGAGCTTCCAGGGGGAAACGCCTGGTATC
TTTATAGTCCTGTCGGGTTTCGCCACCTCTGACTTGAGCGTCGATTTTTGTGATGCTCGTCAGGGGGGCG
GAGCCTATGGAAAAACGCCAGCAACGCGGCCTTTTTACGGTTCCTGGCCTTTTGCTGGCCTTTTGCTCAC
ATGTTCAGCGCTTGAACTTGGCGTAGCGCTCGCGGGCGATTTCCAGGGTCGAGTTGCGGACGCGCTCGAA
GCGCTCCTTGTCCTTCTGCCACAGCGAGCGGACCGCCAGGCCGCGGACCGAGTTGAAGATCAGCCACAGG
ATGTCCTCCGCGTCGTCGCGGCTCAGGCCGCGCGACACCAGCACGCCCAGCCACATATCCTCGACGACGA
AGCGGTTGCGCTCGACGGTGCGCTGGATGCCCTCGCGCAGCGCCGGGTCGCGGTCGGCGGCCACGATCAG
GTCCAGCGAGATCGAGAAGTCGTCGTCCAGGAAGAACTCGGCGGCGTCGTCCAGCATCTGCTGGATGACG
TCGTCCTCGGGCTTCAGCTTGGCCAGGCGGGCGCGGCTGCGCTCGGTGATCTGCTCGTACAGCCACTCGA
AGGTGGCCAGCAGCAGTTCCAGCTTGGTCGGGAAGTGGTGCGACTGGGCGCCGCGGCTGACGCCGGCGGC
GCCCGGGACGTCGGCGATGCGGAAGCCGGCATAGCCCTTCTCGCGCAGGACGCCCAGGGCGGCGGCGATC
AGCTTGCCCTGGGTTTCCATCGCGCGCTCGGCCTGGGTGCGGCGCTTCGGCGACATGATGACCATTCGGG
GTCTCTCCCTGCTAGCATCAGGGTTATTGTATCATGAGCGGATACATATGTCAATGTACCGGAACAAACA
GACAATCTGGTCTGTTTGTACATGGTTGACGGATCGCCGCGAAGCCGCTAACTGCGCCGGTTAACAAACA
GACAATCTGGTCTGTTTGTAACTAGTAGAGGAAGCTTCCGCATGGTGAGCAAGGGCGAGGAGGATAACAT
GGCCATCATCAAGGAGTTCATGCGCTTCAAGGTGCACATGGAGGGCTCCGTGAACGGCCACGAGTTCGAG
ATCGAGGGCGAGGGCGAGGGCCGCCCCTACGAGGGCACCCAGACCGCCAAGCTGAAGGTGACCAAGGGTG
GCCCCCTGCCCTTCGCCTGGGACATCCTGTCCCCTCAGTTCATGTACGGCTCCAAGGCCTACGTGAAGCA
CCCCGCCGACATCCCCGACTACTTGAAGCTGTCCTTCCCCGAGGGCTTCAAGTGGGAGCGCGTGATGAAC
TTCGAGGACGGCGGCGTGGTGACCGTGACCCAGGACTCCTCCCTGCAGGACGGCGAGTTCATCTACAAGG
TGAAGCTGCGCGGCACCAACTTCCCCTCCGACGGCCCCGTAATGCAGAAGAAGACCATGGGCTGGGAGGC
CTCCTCCGAGCGGATGTACCCCGAGGACGGCGCCCTGAAGGGCGAGATCAAGCAGAGGCTGAAGCTGAAG
GACGGCGGCCACTACGACGCTGAGGTCAAGACCACCTACAAGGCCAAGAAGCCCGTGCAGCTGCCCGGCG
CCTACAACGTCAACATCAAGTTGGACATCACCTCCCACAACGAGGACTACACCATCGTGGAACAGTACGA
ACGCGCCGAGGGCCGCCACTCCACCGGCGGCATGGACGAGCTGTACAAGATTAATATGACTCTAGAAGAT
CTCGAGGTACCGAGCTCCAATTGGGATCCGGACTACAAGGACCACGACGGCGACTATAAGGACCACGACA
TCGACTACAAGGATGACGACGACAAGTGAGGATCCGGTGAAGTGACCCGCAAAAAAAAAGGCCAGGGGAT
CGCTCCCCCGGCCTTTTTTTTGAATTCACTGGCCGTCGTTTTACAACGTCGTGACTGGGAAAACCCTGGC
GTTACCCAACTTAATCGCCTTGCAGCACATCCCCCTTTCGCCAGCTGGCGTAATAGCGAAGAGGCCCGCA
CCGATCGCCCTTCCCAACAGTTGCGCAGCCTGAATGGCGAATGGCGCCTGATGCGGTATTTTCTCCTTAC
GCATCTGTGCGGTATTTCACACCGCATATGGTGCACTCTCAGTACAATCTGCTCTGATGCCGCATAGTTA
AGCCAGCCCCGACACCCGCCAACACCCGCTGACGCGCCCTGACGGGCTTGTCTGCTCCCGGCATCCGCTT
ACAGACAAGCTGTGACCGTCTCCGGGAGCTGCATGTGTCAGAGGTTTTCACCGTCATCACCGAAACGCGC
GAGACGAAAGGGCCTCGTGATACGCCTATTTTTATAGGTTAATGTCATGATAATAATGGTTTCTTAGCAC
CCTTTCTCGGTCCTTCAACGTTCCTGACAACGAGCCTCCTTTTCGCCAATCCATCGACAATCACCGCGAG
TCCCTGCTCGAACGCTGCGTCCGGACCGGCTTCGTCGAAGGCGTCTATCGCGGCCCGCAACAGCGGCGAG
AGCGGAGCCTGTTCAACGGTGCCGCCGCGCTCGCCGGCATCGCTGTCGCCGGCCTGCTCCTCAAGCACGG
CCCCAACAGTGAAGTAGCTGATTGTCATCAGCGCATTGACGGCGTCCCCGGCCGAAAAACCCGCCTCGCA
GAGGAAGCGAAGCTGCGCGTCGGCCGTTTCCATCTGCGGTGCGCCCGGTCGCGTGCCGGCATGGATGCGC
GCGCCATCGCGGTAGGCGAGCAGCGCCTGCCTGAAGCTGCGGGCATTCCCGATCAGAAATGAGCGCCAGT
CGTCGTCGGCTCTCGGCACCGAATGCGTATGATTCTCCGCCAGCATGGCTTCGGCCAGTGCGTCGAGCAG
CGCCCGCTTGTTCCTGAAGTGCCAGTAAAGCGCCGGCTGCTGAACCCCCAACCGTTCCGCCAGTTTGCGT
GTCGTCAGACCGTCTACGCCGACCTCGTTCAACAGGTCCAGGGCGGCACGGATCACTGTATTCGGCTGCA
ACTTTGTCATGATTGACACTTTATCACTGATAAACATAATATGTCCACCAACTTATCAGTGATAAAGAAT
CCGCGCGTTCAATCGGACCAGCGGAGGCTGGTCCGGAGGCCAGACGTGAAACCCAACATACCCCTGATCG
TAATTCTGAGCACTGTCGCGCTCGACGCTGTCGGCATCGGCCTGATTATGCCGGTGCTGCCGGGCCTCCT
GCGCGATCTGGTTCACTCGAACGACGTCACCGCCCACTATGGCATTCTGCTGGCGCTGTATGCGTTGGTG
CAATTTGCCTGCGCACCTGTGCTGGGCGCGCTGTCGGATCGTTTCGGGCGGCGGCCAATCTTGCTCGTCT
CGCTGGCCGGCGCCACTGTCGACTACGCCATCATGGCGACAGCGCCTTTCCTTTGGGTTCTCTATATCGG
GCGGATCGTGGCCGGCATCACCGGGGCGACTGGGGCGGTAGCCGGCGCTTATATTGCCGATATCACTGAT
GGCGATGAGCGCGCGCGGCACTTCGGCTTCATGAGCGCCTGTTTCGGGTTCGGGATGGTCGCGGGACCTG
TGCTCGGTGGGCTGATGGGCGGTTTCTCCCCCCACGCTCCGTTCTTCGCCGCGGCAGCCTTGAACGGCCT
CAATTTCCTGACGGGCTGTTTCCTTTTGCCGGAGTCGCACAAAGGCGAACGCCGGCCGTTACGCCGGGAG
GCTCTCAACCCGCTCGCTTCGTTCCGGTGGGCCCGGGGCATGACCGTCGTCGCCGCCCTGATGGCGGTCT
TCTTCATCATGCAACTTGTCGGACAGGTGCCGGCCGCGCTTTGGGTCATTTTCGGCGAGGATCGCTTTCA
CTGGGACGCGACCACGATCGGCATTTCGCTTGCCGCATTTGGCATTCTGCATTCACTCGCCCAGGCAATG
ATCACCGGCCCTGTAGCCGCCCGGCTCGGCGAAAGGCGGGCACTCATGCTCGGAATGATTGCCGACGGCA
CAGGCTACATCCTGCTTGCCTTCGCGACACGGGGATGGATGGCGTTCCCGATCATGGTCCTGCTTGCTTC
GGGTGGCATCGGAATGCCGGCGCTGCAAGCAATGTTGTCCAGGCAGGTGGATGAGGAACGTCAGGGGCAG
CTGCAAGGCTCACTGGCGGCGCTCACCAGCCTGACCTCGATCGTCGGACCCCTCCTCTTCACGGCGATCT
ATGCGGCTTCTATAACAACGTGGAACGGGTGGGCATGGATTGCAGGCGCTGCCCTCTACTTGCTCTGCCT
GCCGGCGCTGCGTCGCGGGCTTTGGAGCGGCGCAGGGCAACGAGCCGATCGCTGATCGTGGAAACGATAG
GCCTATGCCATGCGGGTCAAGGCGACTTCCGGCAAGCTATACGCGCCCTAGAATTGTCAATTTTAATCCT
CTGTTTATCGGCAGTTCGTAGAGCGCGCCGTGCGTCCCGAGCGATACTGAGCGAAGCAAGTGCGTCGAGC
AGTGCCCGCTTGTTCCTGAAATGCCAGTAAAGCGCTGGCTGCTGAACCCCCAGCCGGAACTGACCCCACA
AGGCCCTAGCGTTTGCAATGCACCAGGTCATCATTGACCCAGGCGTGTTCCACCAGGCCGCTGCCTCGCA
ACTCTTCGCAGGCTTCGCCGACCTGCTCGCGCCACTTCTTCACGCGGGTGGAATCCGATCCGCACATGAG
GCGGAAGGTTTCCAGCTTGAGCGGGTACGGCTCCCGGTGCGAGCTGAAATAGTCGAACATCCGTCGGGCC
GTCGGCGACAGCTTGCGGTACTTCTCCCATATGAATTTCGTGTAGTGGTCGCCAGCAAACAGCACGACGA
TTTCCTCGTCGATCAGGACCTGGCAACGGGACGTTTTCTTGCCACGGTCCAGGACGCGGAAGCGGTGCAG
CAGCGACACCGATTCCAGGTGCCCAACGCGGTCGGACGTGAAGCCCATCGCCGTCGCCTGTAGGCGCGAC
AGGCATTCCTCGGCCTTCGTGTAATACCGGCCATTGATCGACCAGCCCAGGTCCTGGCAAAGCTCGTAGA
ACGTGAAGGTGATCGGCTCGCCGATAGGGGTGCGCTTCGCGTACTCCAACACCTGCTGCCACACCAGTTC
GTCATCGTCGGCCCGCAGCTCGACGCCGGTGTAGGTGATCTTCACGTCCTTGTTGACGTGGAAAATGACC
TTGTTTTGCAGCGCCTCGCGCGGGATTTTCTTGTTGCGCGTGGTGAACAGGGCAGAGCGGGCCGTGTCGT
TTGGCATCGCTCGCATCGTGTCCGGCCACGGCGCAATATCGAACAAGGAAAGCTGCATTTCCTTGATCTG
CTGCTTCGTGTGTTTCAGCAACGCGGCCTGCTTGGCCTCGCTGACCTGTTTTGCCAGGTCCTCGCCGGCG
GTTTTTCGCTTCTTGGTCGTCATAGTTCCTCGCGTGTCGATGGTCATCGACTTCGCCAAACCTGCCGCCT
CCTGTTCGAGACGACGCGAACGCTCCACGGCGGCCGATGGCGCGGGCAGGGCAGGGGGAGCCAGTTGCAC
GCTGTCGCGCTCGATCTTGGCCGTAGCTTGCTGGACCATCGAGCCGACGGACTGGAAGGTTTCGCGGGGC
GCACGCATGACGGTGCGGCTTGCGATGGTTTCGGCATCCTCGGCGGAAAACCCCGCGTCGATCAGTTCTT
GCCTGTATGCCTTCCGGTCAAACGTCCGATTCATTCACCCTCCTTGCGGGATTGCCCCGACTCACGCCGG
GGCAATGTGCCCTTATTCCTGATTTGACCCGCCTGGTGCCTTGGTGTCCAGATAATCCACCTTATCGGCA
ATGAAGTCGGTCCCGTAGACCGTCTGGCCGTCCTTCTCGTACTTGGTATTCCGAATCTTGCCCTGCACGA
ATACCAGCTCCGCGAAGTCGCTCTTCTTGATGGAGCGCATGGGGACGTGCTTGGCAATCACGCGCACCCC
CCGGCCGTTTTAGCGGCTAAAAAAGTCATGGCTCTGCCCTCGGGCGGACCACGCCCATCATGACCTTGCC
AAGCTCGTCCTGCTTCTCTTCGATCTTCGCCAGCAGGGCGAGGATCGTGGCATCACCGAACCGCGCCGTG
CGCGGGTCGTCGGTGAGCCAGAGTTTCAGCAGGCCGCCCAGGCGGCCCAGGTCGCCATTGATGCGGGCCA
GCTCGCGGACGTGCTCATAGTCCACGACGCCCGTGATTTTGTAGCCCTGGCCGACGGCCAGCAGGTAGGC
CTACAGGCTCATGCCGGCCGCCGCCGCCTTTTCCTCAATCGCTCTTCGTTCGTCTGGAAGGCAGTACACC
TTGATAGGTGGGCTGCCCTTCCTGGTTGGCTTGGTTTCATCAGCCATCCGCTTGCCCTCATCTGTTACGC
CGGCGGTAGCCGGCCAGCCTCGCAGAGCAGGATTCCCGTTGAGCACCGCCAGGTGCGAATAAGGGACAGT
GAAGAAGGAACACCCGCTCGCGGGTGGGCCTACTTCACCTATCCTGCCCGGCTGACGCCGTTGGATACAC
CAAGGAAAGTCTACACGAACCCTTTGGCAAAATCCTGTATATCGTGCGAAAAAGGATGGATATACCGAAA
AAATCGCTATAATGACCCCGAAGCAGGGTTATGCAGCGGAAAAGATCCGTC
