>Addgene plasmid #48099 | pQR | addgene partial sequence | sequence record 75819 | M13_pUC_fwd
GAATTCAAAAAAAAGGCCGGGGGAGCGATCCCCTGGCCTTTTTTTTTGCGGGTCACTTCACCGGATCCTC
ACTTGTCGTCGTCATCCTTGTAGTCGATGTCGTGGTCCTTATAGTCGCCGTCGTGGTCCTTGTAGTCCGG
ATCCCAATTGGAGCTCGGTACCTCGAGATCTTCTAGAGTCATATTAATCTTGTACAGCTCGTCCATGCCG
CCGGTGGAGTGGCGGCCCTCGGCGCGTTCGTACTGTTCCACGATGGTGTAGTCCTCGTTGTGGGAGGTGA
TGTCCAACTTGATGTTGACGTTGTAGGCGCCGGGCAGCTGCACGGGCTTCTTGGCCTTGTAGGTGGTCTT
GACCTCAGCGTCGTAGTGGCCGCCGTCCTTCAGCTTCAGCCTCTGCTTGATCTCGCCCTTCAGGGCGCCG
TCCTCGGGGTACATCCGCTCGGAGGAGGCCTCCCAGCCCATGGTCTTCTTCTGCATTACGGGGCCGTCGG
AGGGGAAGTTGGTGCCGCGCAGCTTCACCTTGTAGATGAACTCGCCGTCCTGCAGGGAGGAGTCCTGGGT
CACGGTCACCACGCCGCCGTCCTCGAAGTTCATCACGCGCTCCCACTTGAAGCCCTCGGGGAAGGACAGC
TTCAAGTAGTCGGGGATGTCGGCGGGGTGCTTCACGTAGGCCTTGGAGCCGTACATGAACTGAGGGGACA
GGATGTCCCAGGCGAAGGGCAGGGGGCCACCCTTGGTCACCTTCAGCTTGGCGGTCTGGGTGCCCTCGTA
GGGGCGGCCCTCGCCCTCGCCCTCGATCTCGAACTCGTGGCCGTTCACGGAGCCCTCCATGTGCACCTTG
AAGCGCATGAACTCCTTGATGATGGCCATGTTATCCTCCTCGCCCTTGCTCACCATGCGGAAGCTTCCTC
TACTAGTTACAAACAGACCAGATTGTCTGTTTGTTAACCGGCGCAGTTA
