>Addgene plasmid #48099 | pQR | addgene partial sequence | sequence record 76559 | mCherry-R 5'-TTGGTCACCTTCAGCTTGG-3'
GGGGCGGCCCTCGCCCTCGCCCTCGATCTCGAACTCGTGGCCGTTCACGGAGCCCTCCATGTGCACCTTG
AAGCGCATGAACTCCTTGATGATGGCCATGTTATCCTCCTCGCCCTTGCTCACCATGCGGAAGCTTCCTC
TACTAGTTACAAACAGACCAGATTGTCTGTTTGTTAACCGGCGCAGTTAGCGGCTTCGCGGCGATCCGTC
AACCATGTACAAACAGACCAGATTGTCTGTTTGTTCCGGTACATTGACATATGTATCCGCTCATGATACA
ATAACCCTGATGCTAGCAGGGAGAGACCCCGAATGGTCATCATGTCGCCGAAGCGCCGCACCCAGGCCGA
GCGCGCGATGGAAACCCAGGGCAAGCTGATCGCCGCCGCCCTGGGCGTCCTGCGCGAGAAGGGCTATGCC
GGCTTCCGCATCGCCGACGTCCCGGGCGCCGCCGGCGTCAGCCGCGGCGCCCAGTCGCACCACTTCCCGA
CCAAGCTGGAACTGCTGCTGGCCACCTTCGAGTGGCTGTACGAGCAGATCACCGAGCGCAGCCGCGCCCG
CCTGGCCAAGCTGAAGCCCGAGGACGACGTCATCCAGCAGATGCTGGACGACGCCGCCGAGTTCTTCCTG
GACGACGACTTCTCGATCTCGCTGGACCTGATCGTG
